Addgene plasmid #29347: pGW1-Myc-DJ1-WT
Depositing lab: Mark Cookson. Depositing organization: National Institute on Aging (NIA). Publication: L166P mutant DJ-1, causative for recessive Parkinson's disease, is degraded through the ubiquitin-proteasome system. Miller DW, Ahmad R, Hague S, Baptista MJ, Canet-Aviles R, McLendon C, Carter DM, Zhu PP, Stadler J, Chandran J, Klinefelter GR, Blackstone C, Cookson MR. J Biol Chem. 2003 Sep 19. 278(38):36588-95. 10.1074/jbc.M304272200 PubMed 12851414.
Backbone
  Vector backbone: pGW1myc2b
  Vector type: Mammalian Expression
  Selectable markers: Neomycin (select with G418)
Growth in bacteria
  Bacterial resistance: Ampicillin, 100 μg/mL
  Growth temperature: 37°C
  Growth strain: DH5alpha
  Copy number: High Copy
Gene/Insert
  Gene/Insert name: DJ1
  Species: H. sapiens (human)
  GenBank ID: NP_009193.2.
  Entrez Gene: PARK7 (a.k.a. DJ-1, DJ1, GATD2, HEL-S-67p)
  Tag / fusion protein: Myc (N terminal on insert)
  Cloning method: Restriction Enzyme; 5′ cloning site EcoRI (unknown if destroyed); 3′ cloning site EcoRI (unknown if destroyed)
  Sequencing primers: 5′ CMV-F; 3′ M13_puc_Rev
Terms and licenses: Academic/Nonprofit Terms; Industry Terms: Not Available to Industry
How to cite: pGW1-Myc-DJ1-WT was a gift from Mark Cookson (Addgene plasmid # 29347 ; http://n2t.net/addgene:29347 ; RRID:Addgene_29347)
