[The description below was written by a language model from this plasmid's Addgene catalogue record and pLannotate feature annotations shown in this document.]
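Description:
pGW1-Myc-DJ1-WT is a mammalian expression plasmid (about 5.8 kb by the full-sequence record) built on the pGW1myc2b backbone and carrying wild-type human DJ-1, the product of the PARK7 gene, with an N-terminal Myc epitope tag. It is propagated in E. coli as a high-copy plasmid through a ColE1/pUC-type origin and selected with ampicillin via the β-lactamase gene. The rest of the bacterial portion consists of vector remnants with no evident function here: fragments of lacZα, lacI, rop and bom, along with a lac promoter and operator.

Expression in mammalian cells is driven by the human cytomegalovirus immediate-early enhancer and promoter followed by CMV intron A, an arrangement that generally boosts transcript processing and expression levels. Downstream lies a short multiple cloning site fragment and then the PARK7 coding sequence, which was inserted using EcoRI at both ends. The Myc tag is not annotated separately, but the catalogue entry places it at the N terminus of the insert. The transcript is terminated by an SV40 polyadenylation signal, preceded by a small large T antigen fragment that belongs to that SV40 segment. A partial SV40 origin and a stretch of CMV sequence annotated as UL127 lie upstream of the enhancer. The catalogue lists neomycin/G418 as a mammalian selectable marker, yet no neomycin resistance cassette appears in the feature table, so this claim should be treated with caution.

The associated publication concerns the L166P DJ-1 mutant linked to recessive Parkinson's disease and its degradation by the ubiquitin-proteasome system. This suggests the construct serves as the wild-type comparison, with the Myc tag allowing detection of the expressed protein in transfected cells.
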