Features (pLannotate 1.2.2; 19 found; start..end, strand, type, name):
      1..380     +  enhancer       CMV enhancer: human cytomegalovirus immediate early enhancer
    381..584     +  promoter       CMV promoter: human cytomegalovirus (CMV) immediate early promoter
    720..1546    +  intron         CMV intron A: human cytomegalovirus intron A (Chapman et al., 1991)
   1642..1660    +  misc_feature   MCS (fragment): pUC18/19 multiple cloning site
   1672..2238    +  CDS            PARK7: PARK7_HUMAN - Experimental evidence at protein level: Swiss-Prot protein existence level 1. Multifunctional protein with controversial molecular function which plays an important role in cell protection against oxidative stress and cell death acting as oxidative stress sensor and redox- sensitive chaperone and protease (PubMed:17015834, PubMed:20304780, PubMed:18711745, PubMed:12796482, PubMed:19229105, PubMed:25416785, PubMed:26995087, PubMed:28993701). It is involved in neuroprotective mechanisms like the stabilization of NFE2L2 and PINK1 proteins, male fertility as a positive regulator of a
   2250..2334    +  CDS            large T antigen (fragment): large T antigen from SV40 (simian virus 40)
   2357..2491    +  polyA_signal   SV40 poly(A) signal: SV40 polyadenylation signal
   2538..2554    -  protein_bind   lac operator: The lac repressor binds to the lac operator to inhibit transcription in E. coli. This inhibition can be relieved by adding lactose or isopropyl-β-D-thiogalactopyranoside (IPTG). lac repressor encoded by lacI
   2562..2592    -  promoter       lac promoter: promoter for the E. coli lac operon
   2640..2732    -  CDS            lacI (fragment): lac repressor; lacI; The lac repressor binds to the lac operator to inhibit transcription in E. coli. This inhibition can be relieved by adding lactose or isopropyl-β-D-thiogalactopyranoside (IPTG).
   2915..3503    -  rep_origin     ori: high-copy-number ColE1/pMB1/pBR322/pUC origin of replication
   3674..4534    -  CDS            AmpR: β-lactamase; bla; confers resistance to ampicillin, carbenicillin, and related antibiotics
   4535..4552    -  promoter       AmpR promoter (fragment): bla
   4588..4676    -  promoter       AmpR promoter (fragment): bla
   4771..4806    +  CDS            rop (fragment): Rop protein, which maintains plasmids at low copy number; rop
   4908..4959    +  misc_feature   bom (fragment): basis of mobility region from pBR322
   4968..5043    -  rep_origin     SV40 ori (fragment): SV40 origin of replication
   5051..5205    -  CDS            lacZα (fragment): LacZα fragment of β-galactosidase; lacZ fragment
   5226..5603    -  CDS            UL127: UL127_HCMVA - Protein predicted: Swiss-Prot protein existence level 4. From Human cytomegalovirus (strain AD169) (HHV-5) (Human herpesvirus 5).
>Addgene plasmid #29347 | pGW1-Myc-DJ1-WT | addgene full sequence | sequence record 221630 | Addgene NGS Result
GACATTGATTATTGACTAGTTATTAATAGTAATCAATTACGGGGTCATTAGTTCATAGCCCATATATGGA
GTTCCGCGTTACATAACTTACGGTAAATGGCCCGCCTGGCTGACCGCCCAACGACCCCCGCCCATTGACG
TCAATAATGACGTATGTTCCCATAGTAACGCCAATAGGGACTTTCCATTGACGTCAATGGGTGGAGTATT
TACGGTAAACTGCCCACTTGGCAGTACATCAAGTGTATCATATGCCAAGTACGCCCCCTATTGACGTCAA
TGACGGTAAATGGCCCGCCTGGCATTATGCCCAGTACATGACCTTATGGGACTTTCCTACTTGGCAGTAC
ATCTACGTATTAGTCATCGCTATTACCATGGTGATGCGGTTTTGGCAGTACATCAATGGGCGTGGATAGC
GGTTTGACTCACGGGGATTTCCAAGTCTCCACCCCATTGACGTCAATGGGAGTTTGTTTTGGCACCAAAA
TCAACGGGACTTTCCAAAATGTCGTAACAACTCCGCCCCATTGACGCAAATGGGCGGTAGGCGTGTACGG
TGGGAGGTCTATATAAGCAGAGCTCGTTTAGTGAACCGTCAGATCGCCTGGAGACGCCATCCACGCTGTT
TTGACCTCCATAGAAGACACCGGGACCGATCCAGCCTCCGCGGCCGGGAACGGTGCATTGGAACGCGGAT
TCCCCGTGCCAAGAGTGACGTAAGTACCGCCTATAGAGTCTATAGGCCCACCCCCTTGGCTTCTTATGCA
TGCTATACTGTTTTTGGCTTGGGGTCTATACACCCCCGCTTCCTCATGTTATAGGTGATGGTATAGCTTA
GCCTATAGGTGTGGGTTATTGACCATTATTGACCACTCCCCTATTGGTGACGATACTTTCCATTACTAAT
CCATAACATGGCTCTTTGCCACAACTCTCTTTATTGGCTATATGCCAATACACTGTCCTTCAGAGACTGA
CACGGACTCTGTATTTTTACAGGATGGGGTCTCATTTATTATTTACAAATTCACATATACAACACCACCG
TCCCCAGTGCCCGCAGTTTTTATTAAACATAACGTGGGATCTCCACGCGAATCTCGGGTACGTGTTCCGG
ACATGGGCTCTTCTCCGGTAGCGGCGGAGCTTCTACATCCGAGCCCTGCTCCCATGCCTCCAGCGACTCA
TGGTCGCTCGGCAGCTCCTTGCTCCTAACAGTGGAGGCCAGACTTAGGCACAGCACGATGCCCACCACCA
CCAGTGTGCCGCACAAGGCCGTGGCGGTAGGGTATGTGTCTGAAAATGAGCTCGGGGAGCGGGCTTGCAC
CGCTGACGCATTTGGAAGACTTAAGGCAGCGGCAGAAGAAGATGCAGGCAGCTGAGTTGTTGTGTTCTGA
TAAGAGTCAGAGGTAACTCCCGTTGCGGTGCTGTTAACGGTGGAGGGCAGTGTAGTCTGAGCAGTACTCG
TTGCTGCCGCGCGCGCCACCAGACATAATAGCTGACAGACTAACAGACTGTTCCTTTCCATGGGTCTTTT
CTGCAGTCACCGTCCTTGACACGAAGCTTGCCACCATGGAGCAAAAGCTGATATCTGAAGAGGACTTGGG
CGCGCCTGCCCGGGATAGGTACCTCGCGAGATCTAGAGTCGACCTGCAGGATATCGAATTCATGGCTTCC
AAAAGAGCTCTGGTCATCCTGGCTAAAGGAGCAGAGGAAATGGAGACGGTCATCCCTGTAGATGTCATGA
GGCGAGCTGGGATTAAGGTCACCGTTGCAGGCCTGGCTGGAAAAGACCCAGTACAGTGTAGCCGTGATGT
GGTCATTTGTCCTGATGCCAGCCTTGAAGATGCAAAAAAAGAGGGACCATATGATGTGGTGGTTCTACCA
GGAGGTAATCTGGGCGCACAGAATTTATCTGAGTCTGCTGCTGTGAAGGAGATACTGAAGGAGCAGGAAA
ACCGGAAGGGCCTGATAGCCGCCATCTGTGCAGGTCCTACTGCTCTGTTGGCTCATGAAATAGGTTTTGG
AAGTAAAGTTACAACACACCCTCTTGCTAAAGACAAAATGATGAATGGAGGTCATTACACCTACTCTGAG
AATCGTGTGGAAAAAGACGGCCTGATTCTTACAAGCCGGGGGCCTGGGACCAGCTTCGAGTTTGCGCTTG
CAATTGTTGAAGCCCTGAATGGCAAGGAGGTGGCGGCTCAAGTGAAGGCTCCACTTGTTCTTAAAGACTA
GGAATTCATTGATCATAATCAGCCATACCACATTTGTAGAGGTTTTACTTGCTTTAAAAAACCTCCCACA
CCTCCCCCTGAACCTGAAACATAAAATGAATGCAATTGTTGTTGTTAACTTGTTTATTGCAGCTTATAAT
GGTTACAAATAAAGCAATAGCATCACAAATTTCACAAATAAAGCATTTTTTTCACTGCATTCTAGTTGTG
GTTTGTCCAAACTCATCAATGTATCTTATCATGTCTGGATCCGTACCGAGCTCGCGTAATCATGTCATAG
CTGTTTCCTGTGTGAAATTGTTATCCGCTCACAATTCCACACAACATACGAGCCGGAAGCATAAAGTGTA
AAGCCTGGGGTGCCTAATGAGTGAGCTAACTACATTAATTGCGTTGCGCTCACTGCCCGCTTTCCAGTCG
GGAAACCTGTCGTGCCAGCTGCATTAATGAATCGGCCAACGCGCGGGGAGAGGCGGTTTGCGTATTGGGC
GCTCTTCCGCTTCCTCGCTCACTGACTCGCTGCGCTCGGTCGTTCGGCTGCGGCGAGCGGTATCAGCTCA
CTCAAAGGCGGTAATACGGTTATCCACAGAATCAGGGGATAACGCAGGAAAGAACATGTGAGCAAAAGGC
CAGCAAAAGGCCAGGAACCGTAAAAAGGCCGCGTTGCTGGCGTTTTTCCATAGGCTCCGCCCCCCTGACG
AGCATCACAAAAATCGACGCTCAAGTCAGAGGTGGCGAAACCCGACAGGACTATAAAGATACCAGGCGTT
TCCCCCTGGAAGCTCCCTCGTGCGCTCTCCTGTTCCGACCCTGCCGCTTACCGGATACCTGTCCGCCTTT
CTCCCTTCGGGAAGCGTGGCGCTTTCTCATAGCTCACGCTGTAGGTATCTCAGTTCGGTGTAGGTCGTTC
GCTCCAAGCTGGGCTGTGTGCACGAACCCCCCGTTCAGCCCGACCGCTGCGCCTTATCCGGTAACTATCG
TCTTGAGTCCAACCCGGTAAGACACGACTTATCGCCACTGGCAGCAGCCACTGGTAACAGGATTAGCAGA
GCGAGGTATGTAGGCGGTGCTACAGAGTTCTTGAAGTGGTGGCCTAACTACGGCTACACTAGAAGAACAG
TATTTGGTATCTGCGCTCTGCTGAAGCCAGTTACCTTCGGAAAAAGAGTTGGTAGCTCTTGATCCGGCAA
ACAAACCACCGCTGGTAGCGGTGGTTTTTTTGTTTGCAAGCAGCAGATTACGCGCAGAAAAAAAGGATCT
CAAGAAGATCCTTTGATCTTTTCTACGGGGTCTGACGCTCAGTGGAACGAAAACTCACGTTAAGGGATTT
TGGTCATGAGATTATCAAAAAGGATCTTCACCTAGATCCTTTTAAATTAAAAATGAAGTTTTAAATCAAT
CTAAAGTATATATGAGTAAACTTGGTCTGACAGTTACCAATGCTTAATCAGTGAGGCACCTATCTCAGCG
ATCTGTCTATTTCGTTCATCCATAGTTGCCTGACTCCCCGTCGTGTAGATAACTACGATACGGGAGGGCT
TACCATCTGGCCCCAGTGCTGCAATGATACCGCGAGACCCACGCTCACCGGCTCCAGATTTATCAGCAAT
AAACCAGCCAGCCGGAAGGGCCGAGCGCAGAAGTGGTCCTGCAACTTTATCCGCCTCCATCCAGTCTATT
AATTGTTGCCGGGAAGCTAGAGTAAGTAGTTCGCCAGTTAATAGTTTGCGCAACGTTGTTGCCATTGCTA
CAGGCATCGTGGTGTCACGCTCGTCGTTTGGTATGGCTTCATTCAGCTCCGGTTCCCAACGATCAAGGCG
AGTTACATGATCCCCCATGTTGTGCAAAAAAGCGGTTAGCTCCTTCGGTCCTCCGATCGTTGTCAGAAGT
AAGTTGGCCGCAGTGTTATCACTCATGGTTATGGCAGCACTGCATAATTCTCTTACTGTCATGCCATCCG
TAAGATGCTTTTCTGTGACTGGTGAGTACTCAACCAAGTCATTCTGAGAATAGTGTATGCGGCGACCGAG
TTGCTCTTGCCCGGCGTCAATACGGGATAATACCGCGCCACATAGCAGAACTTTAAAAGTGCTCATCATT
GGAAAACGTTCTTCGGGGCGAAAACTCTCAAGGATCTTACCGCTGTTGAGATCCAGTTCGATGTAACCCA
CTCGTGCACCCAACTGATCTTCAGCATCTTTTACTTTCACCAGCGTTTCTGGGTGAGCAAAAACAGGAAG
GCAAAATGCCGCAAAAAAGGGAATAAGGGCGACACGGAAATGTTGAATACTCATACTCTTCCTTTTTCAA
TAAGCGGCCGCGGCCATGCCGGCCACTAGTCTCGAGTTATTATTGAAGCATTTATCAGGGTTATTGTCTC
ATGAGCGGATACATATTTGAATGTATTTAGAAAAATAAACAAATAGGGGTTCCGCGCACATTTCCCCGAA
AAGTGCCACCTGACGTCTAAGAAACCATTATTATCATGACATTAACCTATAAAAATAGGCGTATCACGAG
GCCCTTTCGTCTCGCGCGTTTCGGTGATGACGGTGAAAACCTCTGACACATGCAGCTCCCGGAGACGGTC
ACAGCTTGTCTGTAAGCGGATGCCGGGAGCAGACAAGCCCGTCAGGGCGCGTCAGCGGGTGTTGGCGGGT
GTCGGGGCTGGCTTAACTATGCGGCATCAGAGCAGATTGTACTGAGAGTGCACCATATGAAGACGTCGCC
TCCTCACTACTTCTGGAATAGCTCAGAGGCCGAGGCGGCCTCGGCCTCTGCATAAATAAAAAAAATTAGT
CAGGGCGCCATTCGCCATTCAGGCTGCGCAACTGTTGGGAAGGGCGATCGGTGCGGGCCTCTTCGCTATT
ACGCCAGCTGGCGAAAGGGGGATGTGCTGCAAGGCGATTAAGTTGGGTAACGCCAGGGTTTTCCCAGTCA
CGACGTTGTAAAACGACGGCCAGTGCCCGTGTCAAGGACGGTGACTGCAGTGAATAATAAAATGTGTGTT
TGTCCGAAATACGCGTTTTGAGATTTCTGTCGCCGACTAAATTCATGTCGCGCGATAGTGGTGTTTATCG
CCGATAGAGATGGCGATATTGGAAAAATCGATATTTGAAAATATGGCATATTGAAAATGTCGCCGATGTG
AGTTTCTGTGTAACTGATATCGCCATTTTTCCAAAAGTGATTTTTGGGCATACGCGATATCTGGCGATAG
CGCTTATATCGTTTACGGGGGATGGCGATAGACGACTTTGGTGACTTGGGCGATTCTGTGTGTCGCAAAT
ATCGCAGTTTCGATATAGGTGACAGACGATATGAGGCTATATCGCCGATAGAGGCGACATCAAGCTGGCA
CATGGCCAATGCATATCGATCTATACATTGAATCAATATTGGCCATTAGCCATATTATTCATTGGTTATA
TAGCATAAATCAATATTGGCTATTGGCCATTGCATACGTTGTATCCATATCATAATATGTACATTTATAT
TGGCTCATGTCCAACATTACCGCCATGTT
