>Addgene plasmid #29347 | pGW1-Myc-DJ1-WT | addgene partial sequence | sequence record 34741 | 29347 with SV40pA-R
GCTGCATAACAGTTAACAACAACAATTGCATTCATTTTATGTTTCAGGTTCAGGGGGAGGTGTGGGAGGT
TTTTTAAAGCAAGTAAAACCTCTACAAATGTGGTATGGCTGATTATGATCAATGAATTCCTAGTCTTTAA
GAACAAGTGGAGCCTTCACTTGAGCCGCCACCTCCTTGCCATTCAGGGCTTCAACAATTGCAAGCGCAAA
CTCGAAGCTGGTCCCAGGCCCCCGGCTTGTAAGAATCAGGCCGTCTTTTTCCACACGATTCTCAGAGTAG
GTGTAATGACCTCCATTCATCATTTTGTCTTTAGCAAGAGGGTGTGTTGTAACTTTACTTCCAAAACCTA
TTTCATGAGCCAACAGAGCAGTAGGACCTGCACAGATGGCGGCTATCAGGCCCTTCCGGTTTTCCTGCTC
CTTCAGTATCTCCTTCACAGCAGCAGACTCAGATAAATTCTGTGCGCCCAGATTACCTCCTGGTAGAACC
ACCACATCATATGGTCCCTCTTTTTTTGCATCTTCAAGGCTGGCATCAGGACAAATGACCACATCACGGC
TACACTGTACTGGGTCTTTTCCAGCCAGGCCTGCAACGGTGACCTTAATCCCAGCTCGCCTCATGACATC
TACAGGGATGACCGTCTCCATTTCCTCTGCTCCTTTAGCCAGGATGACCAGAGCTCTTTTGGAAGCCATG
AATTCGATATCCTGCAGGTCGACTCTAGATCTCGCGAGGTACCTATCCCGGGCAGGCGCGCCCAAGTCCT
CTTCAGATATCAGCTTTTGCTCCATGGTGGCAAGCTTCGTGTCAAGGACGGTGACTGCAGAAAAGACCCA
TGGAAAGGAAACAGTCTGTTAGTCTGTCAGCTATTATGTCTGGTGGCGCGCGCGGCAGCAACGAGTACTG
CTCAAACTACACTGCCCTCCACCGTT
