>Addgene plasmid #29347 | pGW1-Myc-DJ1-WT | addgene partial sequence | sequence record 34742 | 29347 with CMV-F
CTCGTTTAGTGAACCGTCAGATCGCCTGGAGACGCCATCCACGCTGTTTTGACCTCCATAGAAGACACCG
GGACCGATCCAGCCTCCGCGGCCGGGAACGGTGCATTGGAACGCGGATTCCCCGTGCCAAGAGTGACGTA
AGTACCGCCTATAGAGTCTATAGGCCCACCCCCTTGGCTTCTTATGCATGCTATACTGTTTTTGGCTTGG
GGTCTATACACCCCCGCTTCCTCATGTTATAGGTGATGGTATAGCTTAGCCTATAGGTGTGGGTTATTGA
CCATTATTGACCACTCCCCTATTGGTGACGATACTTTCCATTACTAATCCATAACATGGCTCTTTGCCAC
AACTCTCTTTATTGGCTATATGCCAATACACTGTCCTTCAGAGACTGACACGGACTCTGTATTTTTACAG
GATGGGGTCTCATTTATTATTTACAAATTCACATATACAACACCACCGTCCCCAGTGCCCGCAGTTTTTA
TTAAACATAACGTGGGATCTCCACGCGAATCTCGGGTACGTGTTCCGGACATGGGCTCTTCTCCGGTAGC
GGCGGAGCTTCTACATCCGAGCCCTGCTCCCATGCCTCCAGCGACTCATGGTCGCTCGGCAGCTCCTTGC
TCCTAACAGTGGAGGCCAGACTTAGGCACAGCACGATGCCCACCACCACCAGTGTGCCGCACAAGGCCGT
GGCGGTAGGGTATGTGTCTGAAAATGAGCTCGGGGAGCGGGCTTGCACCGCTGACGCATTTGGAAGACTT
AAGGCAGCGGCAGAAGAA
